Addgene plasmid #43140: I-GTAC
Depositing lab: Chad Cowan & Kiran Musunuru. Depositing organization: Harvard University. Publication: A TALEN Genome-Editing System for Generating Human Stem Cell-Based Disease Models. Ding Q, Lee YK, Schaefer EA, Peters DT, Veres A, Kim K, Kuperwasser N, Motola DL, Meissner TB, Hendriks WT, Trevisan M, Gupta RM, Moisan A, Banks E, Friesen M, Schinzel RT, Xia F, Tang A, Xia Y, Figueroa E, Wann A, Ahfeldt T, Daheron L, Zhang F, Rubin LL, Peng LF, Chung RT, Musunuru K, Cowan CA. Cell Stem Cell. 2012 Dec 12. pii: S1934-5909(12)00645-5. doi: 10.1016/j.stem.2012.11.011. PubMed 23246482.
Backbone
  Vector backbone: pCRII-TOPO
  Backbone manufacturer: Invitrogen
  Backbone size w/o insert (bp): 3973
  Vector type: Bacterial Cloning
Growth in bacteria
  Bacterial resistance: Ampicillin and Kanamycin, 100 & 50 μg/mL
  Growth temperature: 37°C
  Growth strain: Top10
  Copy number: High Copy
Gene/Insert
  Gene/Insert name: I-GTAC
  Species: Synthetic
  Insert size (bp): 424
  Cloning method: TOPO Cloning
  Sequencing primers: 5′ T7; 3′ M13-rev
Terms and licenses: Academic/Nonprofit Terms; Industry Terms: Not Available to Industry
How to cite: I-GTAC was a gift from Chad Cowan & Kiran Musunuru (Addgene plasmid # 43140 ; http://n2t.net/addgene:43140 ; RRID:Addgene_43140)
