[The description below was written by a language model from this plasmid's Addgene catalogue record.]
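Description:
I-GTAC is a bacterial cloning plasmid built on the commercial pCRII-TOPO backbone (about 4 kb without insert). It carries a 424 bp synthetic insert introduced by TOPO cloning. It is a high-copy plasmid maintained in E. coli and selectable with both ampicillin and kanamycin, since pCRII-TOPO carries both resistance markers. The insert sits in the vector's cloning region and can be sequenced from the flanking T7 and M13 reverse primer sites. No feature table accompanies the record, so the origin of replication and other backbone elements are not individually annotated here.

The record gives no functional description of the insert beyond its name, synthetic origin and size. The associated publication describes a TALEN genome-editing system for generating human stem cell-based disease models. In that context, the name and insert length suggest a pre-assembled module of TAL effector repeats recognising the four-base sequence GTAC, with the "I" prefix probably marking its position in an ordered assembly series. This interpretation is inferred rather than stated in the catalogue fields. The record lists no promoter, tag, reporter or mammalian expression element, which fits a plasmid that serves as a storage and propagation vehicle for a DNA part rather than as an expression construct. Its likely use is as one member of a library of building blocks that are excised or amplified and joined to build custom TALEN DNA-binding arrays. Those arrays are then moved into a separate nuclease expression vector for targeted genome editing.
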