>Addgene plasmid #43140 | I-GTAC | depositor partial sequence | sequence record 58405 | I-GTAC sequence 424 bps
CGTCTCCTGACCCCAGAGCAGGTCGTGGCAATCGCGAGCAATAACGGCGGAAAACAGGCTTTGGAAACGG
TGCAGAGGCTCCTTCCAGTGCTGTGCCAAGCGCACGGACTCACCCCAGAGCAGGTCGTGGCCATTGCCTC
GAATGGAGGGGGCAAACAGGCGTTGGAAACCGTACAACGATTGCTGCCGGTGCTGTGCCAAGCGCACGGC
CTCACCCCAGAGCAGGTCGTGGCAATCGCCTCCAACATTGGCGGGAAACAGGCACTCGAGACTGTCCAGC
GCCTGCTTCCCGTGCTGTGCCAAGCGCACGGATTAACCCCAGAGCAGGTCGTGGCGATCGCAAGCCACGA
CGGAGGAAAGCAAGCCTTGGAAACAGTACAGAGGCTGTTGCCTGTGCTGTGCCAAGCGCACGGCTTAAGA
GACG
