>Addgene plasmid #43140 | I-GTAC | addgene partial sequence | sequence record 60280 | M13-F20 5'-TGTAAAACGACGGCCAGT-3'
CTATAGGGCGAATTGGGCCCTCTAGATGCATGCTCGAGCGGCCGCCAGTGTGATGGATATCTGCAGAATT
CGCCCTTAAGTATCTTTCCTGTGCCCACGTCTCTTAAGCCGTGCGCTTGGCACAGCACAGGCAACAGCCT
CTGTACTGTTTCCAAGGCTTGCTTTCCTCCGTCGTGGCTTGCGATCGCCACGACCTGCTCTGGGGTTAAT
CCGTGCGCTTGGCACAGCACGGGAAGCAGGCGCTGGACAGTCTCGAGTGCCTGTTTCCCGCCAATGTTGG
AGGCGATTGCCACGACCTGCTCTGGGGTGAGGCCGTGCGCTTGGCACAGCACCGGCAGCAATCGTTGTAC
GGTTTCCAACGCCTGTTTGCCCCCTCCATTCGAGGCAATGGCCACGACCTGCTCTGGGGTGAGTCCGTGC
GCTTGGCACAGCACTGGAAGGAGCCTCTGCACCGTTTCCAAAGCCTGTTTTCCGCCGTTATTGCTCGCGA
TTGCCACGACCTGCTCTGGGGTCAGGAGACGCGCTAGGACGGCATCTATATAAGGGCGAATTCCAGCACA
CTGGCGGCCGTTACTAGTGGATCCGAGCTCGGTACCAAGCTTGATGCATAGCTTGAGTATTCTATAGTGT
CACCTAAATAGCTTGGCGTAATCATGGTCATAGCTGTTTCCTGTGTGAAATTGTTATCCGCTCACAATTC
CACACAACATACGAGCCGGAAGCATAAAGTGTAAAGCCTGGGGTGCCTAATGAGTGAGCTAACTCACATT
AATTGCGTTGCGCTCACTGCCCGCTTTCCAGTCGGGAAACCTGTCGTGCCAGCTGCATTAATGAATCGGC
CAACGCGCGGGGAGAGGCGGTTTGCGTATTGGGCGCTCTTCCGCTTCCTCGCTCACTGACTCGCTGC
